>Addgene plasmid #186523 | pcDNA3.1-hfYFP | addgene full sequence | sequence record 373443 | Addgene NGS Result
CTCAGTACAATCTGCTCTGATGCCGCATAGTTAAGCCAGTATCTGCTCCCTGCTTGTGTGTTGGAGGTCG
CTGAGTAGTGCGCGAGCAAAATTTAAGCTACAACAAGGCAAGGCTTGACCGACAATTGCATGAAGAATCT
GCTTAGGGTTAGGCGTTTTGCGCTGCTTCGCGATGTACGGGCCAGATATACGCGTTGACATTGATTATTG
ACTAGTTATTAATAGTAATCAATTACGGGGTCATTAGTTCATAGCCCATATATGGAGTTCCGCGTTACAT
AACTTACGGTAAATGGCCCGCCTGGCTGACCGCCCAACGACCCCCGCCCATTGACGTCAATAATGACGTA
TGTTCCCATAGTAACGCCAATAGGGACTTTCCATTGACGTCAATGGGTGGAGTATTTACGGTAAACTGCC
CACTTGGCAGTACATCAAGTGTATCATATGCCAAGTACGCCCCCTATTGACGTCAATGACGGTAAATGGC
CCGCCTGGCATTATGCCCAGTACATGACCTTATGGGACTTTCCTACTTGGCAGTACATCTACGTATTAGT
CATCGCTATTACCATGGTGATGCGGTTTTGGCAGTACATCAATGGGCGTGGATAGCGGTTTGACTCACGG
GGATTTCCAAGTCTCCACCCCATTGACGTCAATGGGAGTTTGTTTTGGCACCAAAATCAACGGGACTTTC
CAAAATGTCGTAACAACTCCGCCCCATTGACGCAAATGGGCGGTAGGCGTGTACGGTGGGAGGTCTATAT
AAGCAGAGCTCTCTGGCTAACTAGAGAACCCACTGCTTACTGGCTTATCGAAATTAATACGACTCACTAT
AGGGAGACCCAAGCTTGGTACCGAGCTCGGATCCACTAGTAACGGCCGCCAGTGTGCTGGAATTCGGCAT
GGTGAGCAAGGGCGAGGAGCTGTTCACCGGGGTGGTGCCCATCCTGGTCGAGCTGGACGGCGACGTAAAC
GGCCACAAGTTCAGCGTCCGCGGCGAGGGCGAGGGCGATGCCACCAACGGCAAGCTGACCCTGAAGCTCA
TCTCCACCACCGGCAAGCTGCCCGTGCCCTGGCCCACCCTCGTGACCACCTTAGGCTACGGCCTGATGGT
GTTCGCCCGCTACCCCGACCACATGAAGCAGCACGACTTCTTCAAGTCCGCCATGCCCGAAGGCTACGTC
CAGGAGCGCACCATCTCTTTCGAGGACGACGGTTACTACAAGACCCGCGCCGAGGTGAAGTTCGAGGGCG
ACACCCTGGTGAACCGCATCGTGCTGAAGGGCATCGACTTCAAGGAGGACGGCAACATCCTGGGGCACAA
GCTGGAGTACAACTTCAACAGCCACAACGTCTATATCACGGCCGACAAGCAGAAGAACGGCATCAAGGCT
AACTTCAAGATCCGCCACAACGTTGAGGACGGCGGCGTGCAGCTCGCCGACCACTACCAGCAGAACACCC
CCATCGGCGACGGCCCCGTGCTGCTGCCCGACAACCACTACCTGAGCTACCAGTCCGTCCTGAGCAAAGA
CCCCAACGAGAAGCGCGATCACATGGTCCTGAAGGAGAGGGTGACCGCCGCCGGGATTACACATGACATG
AACGAGCTGTACAAGTAATCTAGAGGGCCCTATTCTATAGTGTCACCTAAATGCTAGAGCTCGCTGATCA
GCCTCGACTGTGCCTTCTAGTTGCCAGCCATCTGTTGTTTGCCCCTCCCCCGTGCCTTCCTTGACCCTGG
AAGGTGCCACTCCCACTGTCCTTTCCTAATAAAATGAGGAAATTGCATCGCATTGTCTGAGTAGGTGTCA
TTCTATTCTGGGGGGTGGGGTGGGGCAGGACAGCAAGGGGGAGGATTGGGAAGACAATAGCAGGCATGCT
GGGGATGCGGTGGGCTCTATGGCTTCTGAGGCGGAAAGAACCAGCTGGGGCTCTAGGGGGTATCCCC
[124 nt withheld, positions 1958-2081]
C
[91 nt withheld, positions 2083-2173]
A
[49 nt withheld, positions 2175-2223]
CCTTTGACGTTGGAGTCCACGTTCTTT
[37 nt withheld, positions 2251-2287]
ACCCTATCTCGGTCTATTCTTTTGATTTATAAGGGATTTTGCCGATTTCGGCCTATTGGTTAAAAAATGA
GCTGATTTAACAAAAATTTAACGCGAATTAATTCTGTGGAATGTGTGTCAGTTAGGGTGTGGAAAGTCCC
CAGGCTCCCCAGCAGGCAGAAGTATGCAAAGCATGCATCTCAATTAGTCAGCAACCAGGTGTGGAAAGTC
CCCAGGCTCCCCAGCAGGCAGAAGTATGCAAAGCATGCATCTCAATTAGTCAGCAACCATAGTCCCGCCC
CTAACTCCGCCCATCCCGCCCCTAACTCCGCCCAGTTCCGCCCATTCTCCGCCCCATGGCTGACTAATTT
TTTTTATTTATGCAGAGGCCGAGGCCGCCTCTGCCTCTGAGCTATTCCAGAAGTAGTGAGGAGGCTTTTT
TGGAGGCCTAGGCTTTTGCAAAAAGCTCCCGGGAGCTTGTATATCCATTTTCGGATCTGATCAAGAGACA
GGATGAGGATCGTTTCGCATGATTGAACAAGATGGATTGCACGCAGGTTCTCCGGCCGCTTGGGTGGAGA
GGCTATTCGGCTATGACTGGGCACAACAGACAATCGGCTGCTCTGATGCCGCCGTGTTCCGGCTGTCAGC
GCAGGGGCGCCCGGTTCTTTTTGTCAAGACCGACCTGTCCGGTGCCCTGAATGAACTGCAGGACGAGGCA
GCGCGGCTATCGTGGCTGGCCACGACGGGCGTTCCTTGCGCAGCTGTGCTCGACGTTGTCACTGAAGCGG
GAAGGGACTGGCTGCTATTGGGCGAAGTGCCGGGGCAGGATCTCCTGTCATCTCACCTTGCTCCTGCCGA
GAAAGTATCCATCATGGCTGATGCAATGCGGCGGCTGCATACGCTTGATCCGGCTACCTGCCCATTCGAC
CACCAAGCGAAACATCGCATCGAGCGAGCACGTACTCGGATGGAAGCCGGTCTTGTCGATCAGGATGATC
TGGACGAAGAGCATCAGGGGCTCGCGCCAGCCGAACTGTTCGCCAGGCTCAAGGCGCGCATGCCCGACGG
CGAGGATCTCGTCGTGACCCATGGCGATGCCTGCTTGCCGAATATCATGGTGGAAAATGGCCGCTTTTCT
GGATTCATCGACTGTGGCCGGCTGGGTGTGGCGGACCGCTATCAGGACATAGCGTTGGCTACCCGTGATA
TTGCTGAAGAGCTTGGCGGCGAATGGGCTGACCGCTTCCTCGTGCTTTACGGTATCGCCGCTCCCGATTC
GCAGCGCATCGCCTTCTATCGCCTTCTTGACGAGTTCTTCTGAGCGGGACTCTGGGGTTCGAAATGACCG
ACCAAGCGACGCCCAACCTGCCATCACGAGATTTCGATTCCACCGCCGCCTTCTATGAAAGGTTGGGCTT
CGGAATCGTTTTCCGGGACGCCGGCTGGATGATCCTCCAGCGCGGGGATCTCATGCTGGAGTTCTTCGCC
CACCCCAACTTGTTTATTGCAGCTTATAATGGTTACAAATAAAGCAATAGCATCACAAATTTCACAAATA
AAGCATTTTTTTCACTGCATTCTAGTTGTGGTTTGTCCAAACTCATCAATGTATCTTATCATGTCTGTAT
ACCGTCGACCTCTAGCTAGAGCTTGGCGTAATCATGGTCATAGCTGTTTCCTGTGTGAAATTGTTATCCG
CTCACAATTCCACACAACATACGAGCCGGAAGCATAAAGTGTAAAGCCTGGGGTGCCTAATGAGTGAGCT
AACTCACATTAATTGCGTTGCGCTCACTGCCCGCTTTCCAGTCGGGAAACCTGTCGTGCCAGCTGCATTA
ATGAATCGGCCAACGCGCGGGGAGAGGCGGTTTGCGTATTGGGCGCTCTTCCGCTTCCTCGCTCACTGAC
TCGCTGCGCTCGGTCGTTCGGCTGCGGCGAGCGGTATCAGCTCACTCAAAGGCGGTAATACGGTTATCCA
CAGAATCAGGGGATAACGCAGGAAAGAACATGTGAGCAAAAGGCCAGCAAAAGGCCAGGAACCGTAAAAA
GGCCGCGTTGCTGGCGTTTTTCCATAGGCTCCGCCCCCCTGACGAGCATCACAAAAATCGACGCTCAAGT
CAGAGGTGGCGAAACCCGACAGGACTATAAAGATACCAGGCGTTTCCCCCTGGAAGCTCCCTCGTGCGCT
CTCCTGTTCCGACCCTGCCGCTTACCGGATACCTGTCCGCCTTTCTCCCTTCGGGAAGCGTGGCGCTTTC
TCATAGCTCACGCTGTAGGTATCTCAGTTCGGTGTAGGTCGTTCGCTCCAAGCTGGGCTGTGTGCACGAA
CCCCCCGTTCAGCCCGACCGCTGCGCCTTATCCGGTAACTATCGTCTTGAGTCCAACCCGGTAAGACACG
ACTTATCGCCACTGGCAGCAGCCACTGGTAACAGGATTAGCAGAGCGAGGTATGTAGGCGGTGCTACAGA
GTTCTTGAAGTGGTGGCCTAACTACGGCTACACTAGAAGAACAGTATTTGGTATCTGCGCTCTGCTGAAG
CCAGTTACCTTCGGAAAAAGAGTTGGTAGCTCTTGATCCGGCAAACAAACCACCGCTGGTAGCGGTGGTT
TTTTTGTTTGCAAGCAGCAGATTACGCGCAGAAAAAAAGGATCTCAAGAAGATCCTTTGATCTTTTCTAC
GGGGTCTGACGCTCAGTGGAACGAAAACTCACGTTAAGGGATTTTGGTCATGAGATTATCAAAAAGGATC
TTCACCTAGATCCTTTTAAATTAAAAATGAAGTTTTAAATCAATCTAAAGTATATATGAGTAAACTTGGT
CTGACAGTTACCAATGCTTAATCAGTGAGGCACCTATCTCAGCGATCTGTCTATTTCGTTCATCCATAGT
TGCCTGACTCCCCGTCGTGTAGATAACTACGATACGGGAGGGCTTACCATCTGGCCCCAGTGCTGCAATG
ATACCGCGAGACCCACGCTCACCGGCTCCAGATTTATCAGCAATAAACCAGCCAGCCGGAAGGGCCGAGC
GCAGAAGTGGTCCTGCAACTTTATCCGCCTCCATCCAGTCTATTAATTGTTGCCGGGAAGCTAGAGTAAG
TAGTTCGCCAGTTAATAGTTTGCGCAACGTTGTTGCCATTGCTACAGGCATCGTGGTGTCACGCTCGTCG
TTTGGTATGGCTTCATTCAGCTCCGGTTCCCAACGATCAAGGCGAGTTACATGATCCCCCATGTTGTGCA
AAAAAGCGGTTAGCTCCTTCGGTCCTCCGATCGTTGTCAGAAGTAAGTTGGCCGCAGTGTTATCACTCAT
GGTTATGGCAGCACTGCATAATTCTCTTACTGTCATGCCATCCGTAAGATGCTTTTCTGTGACTGGTGAG
TACTCAACCAAGTCATTCTGAGAATAGTGTATGCGGCGACCGAGTTGCTCTTGCCCGGCGTCAATACGGG
ATAATACCGCGCCACATAGCAGAACTTTAAAAGTGCTCATCATTGGAAAACGTTCTTCGGGGCGAAAACT
CTCAAGGATCTTACCGCTGTTGAGATCCAGTTCGATGTAACCCACTCGTGCACCCAACTGATCTTCAGCA
TCTTTTACTTTCACCAGCGTTTCTGGGTGAGCAAAAACAGGAAGGCAAAATGCCGCAAAAAAGGGAATAA
GGGCGACACGGAAATGTTGAATACTCATACTCTTCCTTTTTCAATATTATTGAAGCATTTATCAGGGTTA
TTGTCTCATGAGCGGATACATATTTGAATGTATTTAGAAAAATAAACAAATAGGGGTTCCGCGCACATTT
CCCCGAAAAGTGCCACCTGACGTCGACGGATCGGGAGATCTCCCGATCCCCTATGGTGCACT
Features (pLannotate 1.2.2; 21 found; start..end, strand, type, name):
    197..576     +  enhancer       CMV enhancer: human cytomegalovirus immediate early enhancer
    577..780     +  promoter       CMV promoter: human cytomegalovirus (CMV) immediate early promoter
    776..809     +  LTR            5' LTR (truncated) (fragment): truncated 5' long terminal repeat (LTR) from HIV-1
    825..843     +  promoter       T7 promoter: promoter for bacteriophage T7 RNA polymerase
    909..1628    +  CDS            mGreenLantern: monomeric GFP derivative that displays exceptionally high brightness in cells (Campbell et al., 2020)
   1644..1662    -  promoter       SP6 promoter: promoter for bacteriophage SP6 RNA polymerase
   1688..1912    +  polyA_signal   bGH poly(A) signal: bovine growth hormone polyadenylation signal
   1916..1937    +  promoter       SV40 promoter (fragment): SV40 enhancer and early promoter
   1958..2386    +  rep_origin     f1 ori (sequence partly withheld): f1 bacteriophage origin of replication; arrow indicates direction of (+) strand synthesis
   2400..2729    +  promoter       SV40 promoter: SV40 enhancer and early promoter
   2796..3587    +  CDS            neo: KKA2_KLEPN - Also known as kan, nptII. Experimental evidence at protein level: Swiss-Prot protein existence level 1. Resistance to kanamycin, neomycin, paromomycin, ribostamycin, butirosin and gentamicin B. From Klebsiella pneumoniae.
   3611..3769    +  CDS            ble (fragment): BLE_KLEPN - Experimental evidence at protein level: Swiss-Prot protein existence level 1. Binding protein with a strong affinity to the bleomycin family of antibiotics. Binds to CL990; an antimitotic-antibiotic compound. From Klebsiella pneumoniae.
   3764..3885    +  polyA_signal   SV40 poly(A) signal: SV40 polyadenylation signal
   3958..3974    -  protein_bind   lac operator: The lac repressor binds to the lac operator to inhibit transcription in E. coli. This inhibition can be relieved by adding lactose or isopropyl-β-D-thiogalactopyranoside (IPTG). lac repressor encoded by lacI
   3982..4012    -  promoter       lac promoter: promoter for the E. coli lac operon
   4027..4048    -  protein_bind   CAP binding site: CAP binding activates transcription in the presence of cAMP. E. coli catabolite activator protein
   4061..4153    -  CDS            lacI (fragment): lac repressor; lacI; The lac repressor binds to the lac operator to inhibit transcription in E. coli. This inhibition can be relieved by adding lactose or isopropyl-β-D-thiogalactopyranoside (IPTG).
   4336..4924    -  rep_origin     ori: high-copy-number ColE1/pMB1/pBR322/pUC origin of replication
   5095..5955    -  CDS            AmpR: β-lactamase; bla; confers resistance to ampicillin, carbenicillin, and related antibiotics
   5956..6060    -  promoter       AmpR promoter: bla
   6119..42      -  misc_feature   bom (fragment) (across the origin): basis of mobility region from pBR322
