[The description below was written by a language model from this plasmid's Addgene catalogue record and pLannotate feature annotations shown in this document.]
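Description:
pcDNA3.1-hfYFP is a mammalian expression plasmid of about 6.1 kb built on the pcDNA3.1 backbone for untargeted, cytosolic expression of hyperfolder YFP (hfYFP). It is maintained in E. coli as a high-copy plasmid through a ColE1/pUC-type origin and selected with ampicillin via the β-lactamase gene and its own promoter. An f1 origin is also present, which in principle permits production of single-stranded DNA. For selection in mammalian cells, an SV40 enhancer/early promoter drives the neomycin phosphotransferase gene, terminated by an SV40 polyadenylation signal, allowing G418 selection of stable transfectants.

The payload is a 720 bp synthetic open reading frame cloned between EcoRI and XbaI sites, both of which are retained. It sits downstream of the human cytomegalovirus immediate-early enhancer and promoter and upstream of the bovine growth hormone polyadenylation signal. The automated annotation labels this coding sequence as mGreenLantern, which reflects its ancestry: hfYFP is derived from mGreenLantern by twelve substitutions (F46L, C48S, V68L, A69M, C70V, K101E, T105Y, K149N, T167I, H203Y, K206V and D234N). No tags or localisation signals are recorded. T7 and SP6 phage promoters flank the insert in opposing orientations and could support in vitro transcription. Several short annotated fragments (an HIV-1 LTR piece, ble, lacI, bom and lac promoter/operator elements) appear to be backbone remnants or partial sequence matches rather than functional parts. The construct comes from work on chemically stable fluorescent proteins for advanced microscopy and serves for constitutive expression of hfYFP in transfected mammalian cells for fluorescence imaging.
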