Addgene plasmid #186523: pcDNA3.1-hfYFP
Purpose: Hyperfolder YFP fluorescent protein: cytosolic expression in mammalian cells
Depositing lab: Gregory Petsko. Depositing organization: Cornell University. Publication: Chemically stable fluorescent proteins for advanced microscopy. Campbell BC, Paez-Segala MG, Looger LL, Petsko GA, Liu CF. Nat Methods. 2022 Nov 7. pii: 10.1038/s41592-022-01660-7. doi: 10.1038/s41592-022-01660-7. PubMed 36344833.
Backbone
  Vector backbone: pcDNA3.1
  Vector type: Mammalian Expression
  Selectable markers: Neomycin (select with G418)
Growth in bacteria
  Bacterial resistance: Ampicillin, 100 μg/mL
  Growth temperature: 37°C
  Growth strain: DH5alpha
  Copy number: High Copy
Gene/Insert
  Gene/Insert name: Hyperfolder YFP (alt name: hfYFP)
  Species: Synthetic
  Insert size (bp): 720
  Mutation: mGreenLantern-F46L/C48S/V68L/A69M/C70V/K101E/T105Y/K149N/T167I/H203Y/K206V/D234N
  Promoter: CMV
  Cloning method: Restriction Enzyme; 5′ cloning site EcoRI (not destroyed); 3′ cloning site XbaI (not destroyed)
  Sequencing primers: 5′ CMV Forward (CGCAAATGGGCGGTAGGCGTG); 3′ BGH Reverse (TAGAAGGCACAGTCGAGG)
Terms and licenses: Academic/Nonprofit Terms; Industry Terms: Not Available to Industry
How to cite: pcDNA3.1-hfYFP was a gift from Gregory Petsko (Addgene plasmid # 186523 ; http://n2t.net/addgene:186523 ; RRID:Addgene_186523)
